Addgene plasmid #215954: AA331
Purpose: Fragmid fragment: (guide cassette) guide expression
Depositing lab: John Doench. Depositing organization: Broad Institute. Publication: Modular vector assembly enables rapid assessment of emerging CRISPR technologies. McGee AV, Liu YV, Griffith AL, Szegletes ZM, Wen B, Kraus C, Miller NW, Steger RJ, Escude Velasco B, Bosch JA, Zirin JD, Viswanatha R, Sontheimer EJ, Goodale A, Greene MA, Green TM, Doench JG. Cell Genom. 2024 Mar 13;4(3):100519. doi: 10.1016/j.xgen.2024.100519. PubMed 38484704.
Backbone
  Vector backbone: pUC57-Kan
  Vector type: CRISPR ; Fragment
Growth in bacteria
  Bacterial resistance: Kanamycin, 50 μg/mL
  Growth temperature: 37°C
  Growth strain: DH5alpha
  Copy number: Unknown
Gene/Insert
  Gene/Insert name: U6_v1; BsmBI_v0; BsmBI_v1; trRNA_v2 [Sa]
  Species: Staphylococcus aureus
  Cloning method: Unknown
Resource information
  A portion of this plasmid was derived from a plasmid made by: Genscript ID: U133GHG080-3
Terms and licenses: Academic/Nonprofit Terms; Industry Terms: Not Available to Industry
Depositor comments: Please visit https://www.biorxiv.org/content/10.1101/2023.10.25.564061v1 for bioRxiv preprint.
How to cite: AA331 was a gift from John Doench (Addgene plasmid # 215954 ; http://n2t.net/addgene:215954 ; RRID:Addgene_215954)
