[The description below was written by a language model from this plasmid's Addgene catalogue record and pLannotate feature annotations shown in this document.]
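Description:
AA331 is a small (about 3 kb) bacterial cloning plasmid built on the pUC57-Kan backbone that serves as a "fragment" module in the Fragmid modular vector assembly system for CRISPR technologies. It is not itself a delivery or expression vector. It stores a guide-expression cassette that is meant to be combined with other fragments to build complete CRISPR vectors. The plasmid is propagated in E. coli through a high-copy ColE1/pUC-type origin of replication and is selected with kanamycin via the aph(3')-Ia aminoglycoside phosphotransferase gene. The remaining annotated backbone elements are standard pUC remnants flanking the insert and have no role in the payload: the lac promoter, lac operator and CAP binding site, and partial lacZα, lacI, bom and rop sequences. A very short match annotated as SV40 small t antigen just downstream of the cassette is most likely a spurious annotation hit.

The payload is a guide RNA cassette for the Staphylococcus aureus Cas9 system. A human U6 promoter, which is transcribed by RNA polymerase III, lies upstream of the Sa gRNA scaffold (listed in the record as trRNA_v2 [Sa]). The short interval between them corresponds to the two BsmBI sites named in the insert description. BsmBI is a type IIS enzyme, so this arrangement is normally used to drop in a spacer oligonucleotide or a pooled guide library seamlessly between promoter and scaffold, giving a U6-driven single guide RNA compatible with SaCas9. The record does not describe the overhangs or sites used to release the fragment for assembly, nor any specific destination vector. The stated purpose is simply guide expression within the Fragmid toolkit, which was developed for rapid assembly and comparison of emerging CRISPR technologies.
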