Features (pLannotate 1.2.2; 12 found; start..end, strand, type, name):
    137..236     +  misc_feature   bom (fragment): basis of mobility region from pBR322
    242..399     -  CDS            lacZα (fragment): LacZα fragment of β-galactosidase; lacZ fragment
    444..684     +  promoter       U6 promoter: RNA polymerase III promoter for human U6 snRNA
    717..792     +  misc_RNA       Sa gRNA scaffold: guide RNA scaffold for the Staphylococcus aureus CRISPR/Cas9 system
    801..817     +  CDS            small t antigen (fragment): SV40 (simian virus 40) small t antigen
    919..935     -  protein_bind   lac operator: The lac repressor binds to the lac operator to inhibit transcription in E. coli. This inhibition can be relieved by adding lactose or isopropyl-β-D-thiogalactopyranoside (IPTG). lac repressor encoded by lacI
    943..973     -  promoter       lac promoter: promoter for the E. coli lac operon
    988..1009    -  protein_bind   CAP binding site: CAP binding activates transcription in the presence of cAMP. E. coli catabolite activator protein
   1022..1114    -  CDS            lacI (fragment): lac repressor; lacI; The lac repressor binds to the lac operator to inhibit transcription in E. coli. This inhibition can be relieved by adding lactose or isopropyl-β-D-thiogalactopyranoside (IPTG).
   1297..1885    -  rep_origin     ori: high-copy-number ColE1/pMB1/pBR322/pUC origin of replication
   2063..2872    -  CDS            KanR: aminoglycoside phosphotransferase; aph(3')-Ia; confers resistance to kanamycin in bacteria or G418 (Geneticin®) in eukaryotes
   2979..35      +  CDS            rop (fragment) (across the origin): Rop protein, which maintains plasmids at low copy number; rop
>Addgene plasmid #215954 | AA331 | addgene full sequence | sequence record 431493 | Addgene NGS Result
TCGCGCGTTTCGGTGATGACGGTGAAAACCTCTGACACATGCAGCTCCCGGAGACGGTCACAGCTTGTCT
GTAAGCGGATGCCGGGAGCAGACAAGCCCGTCAGGGCGCGTCAGCGGGTGTTGGCGGGTGTCGGGGCTGG
CTTAACTATGCGGCATCAGAGCAGATTGTACTGAGAGTGCACCATATGCGGTGTGAAATACCGCACAGAT
GCGTAAGGAGAAAATACCGCATCAGGCGCCATTCGCCATTCAGGCTGCGCAACTGTTGGGAAGGGCGATC
GGTGCGGGCCTCTTCGCTATTACGCCAGCTGGCGAAAGGGGGATGTGCTGCAAGGCGATTAAGTTGGGTA
ACGCCAGGGTTTTCCCAGTCACGACGTTGTAAAACGACGGCCAGAGAATTCGAGCTCGGTACCTCGCGAA
TACATCTAGATGAAGACGTCAGAGAGGGCCTATTTCCCATGATTCCTTCATATTTGCATATACGATACAA
GGCTGTTAGAGAGATAATTAGAATTAATTTGACTGTAAACACAAAGATATTAGTACAAAATACGTGACGT
AGAAAGTAATAATTTCTTGGGTAGTTTGCAGTTTTAAAATTATGTTTTAAAATGGACTATCATATGCTTA
CCGTAACTTGAAAGTATTTCGATTTCTTGGCTTTATATATCTTGTGGAAAGGACGAAACACCGGAGACGA
ACCTAGCATCGTCTCTGTTTAAGTACTCTGGAAACAGAATCTACTTAAACAAGGCAAAATGCCGTGTTTA
TCTCGTCAACTTGTTGGCGAGATTTTTTGAAGGTCTTGAAAGGAGTGGGAATTGGACACGCGTCTTCATC
GGATCCCGGGCCCGTCGACTGCAGAGGCCTGCATGCAAGCTTGGTGTAATCATGGTCATAGCTGTTTCCT
GTGTGAAATTGTTATCCGCTCACAATTCCACACAACATACGAGCCGGAAGCATAAAGTGTAAAGCCTGGG
GTGCCTAATGAGTGAGCTAACTCACATTAATTGCGTTGCGCTCACTGCCCGCTTTCCAGTCGGGAAACCT
GTCGTGCCAGCTGCATTAATGAATCGGCCAACGCGCGGGGAGAGGCGGTTTGCGTATTGGGCGCTCTTCC
GCTTCCTCGCTCACTGACTCGCTGCGCTCGGTCGTTCGGCTGCGGCGAGCGGTATCAGCTCACTCAAAGG
CGGTAATACGGTTATCCACAGAATCAGGGGATAACGCAGGAAAGAACATGTGAGCAAAAGGCCAGCAAAA
GGCCAGGAACCGTAAAAAGGCCGCGTTGCTGGCGTTTTTCCATAGGCTCCGCCCCCCTGACGAGCATCAC
AAAAATCGACGCTCAAGTCAGAGGTGGCGAAACCCGACAGGACTATAAAGATACCAGGCGTTTCCCCCTG
GAAGCTCCCTCGTGCGCTCTCCTGTTCCGACCCTGCCGCTTACCGGATACCTGTCCGCCTTTCTCCCTTC
GGGAAGCGTGGCGCTTTCTCATAGCTCACGCTGTAGGTATCTCAGTTCGGTGTAGGTCGTTCGCTCCAAG
CTGGGCTGTGTGCACGAACCCCCCGTTCAGCCCGACCGCTGCGCCTTATCCGGTAACTATCGTCTTGAGT
CCAACCCGGTAAGACACGACTTATCGCCACTGGCAGCAGCCACTGGTAACAGGATTAGCAGAGCGAGGTA
TGTAGGCGGTGCTACAGAGTTCTTGAAGTGGTGGCCTAACTACGGCTACACTAGAAGAACAGTATTTGGT
ATCTGCGCTCTGCTGAAGCCAGTTACCTTCGGAAAAAGAGTTGGTAGCTCTTGATCCGGCAAACAAACCA
CCGCTGGTAGCGGTGGTTTTTTTGTTTGCAAGCAGCAGATTACGCGCAGAAAAAAAGGATCTCAAGAAGA
TCCTTTGATCTTTTCTACGGGGTCTGACGCTCAGTGGAACGAAAACTCACGTTAAGGGATTTTGGTCATG
AGATTATCAAAAAGGATCTTCACCTAGATCCTTTTAAATTAAAAATGAAGTTTTAAATCAAGCCCAATCT
GAATAATGTTACAACCAATTAACCAATTCTGATTAGAAAAACTCATCGAGCATCAAATGAAACTGCAATT
TATTCATATCAGGATTATCAATACCATATTTTTGAAAAAGCCGTTTCTGTAATGAAGGAGAAAACTCACC
GAGGCAGTTCCATAGGATGGCAAGATCCTGGTATCGGTCTGCGATTCCGACTCGTCCAACATCAATACAA
CCTATTAATTTCCCCTCGTCAAAAATAAGGTTATCAAGTGAGAAATCACCATGAGTGACGACTGAATCCG
GTGAGAATGGCAAAAGTTTATGCATTTCTTTCCAGACTTGTTCAACAGGCCAGCCATTACGCTCGTCATC
AAAATCACTCGCATCAACCAAACCGTTATTCATTCGTGATTGCGCCTGAGCGAGACGAAATACGCGATCG
CTGTTAAAAGGACAATTACAAACAGGAATCGAATGCAACCGGCGCAGGAACACTGCCAGCGCATCAACAA
TATTTTCACCTGAATCAGGATATTCTTCTAATACCTGGAATGCTGTTTTTCCGGGGATCGCAGTGGTGAG
TAACCATGCATCATCAGGAGTACGGATAAAATGCTTGATGGTCGGAAGAGGCATAAATTCCGTCAGCCAG
TTTAGTCTGACCATCTCATCTGTAACATCATTGGCAACGCTACCTTTGCCATGTTTCAGAAACAACTCTG
GCGCATCGGGCTTCCCATACAAGCGATAGATTGTCGCACCTGATTGCCCGACATTATCGCGAGCCCATTT
ATACCCATATAAATCAGCATCCATGTTGGAATTTAATCGCGGCCTCGACGTTTCCCGTTGAATATGGCTC
ATAACACCCCTTGTATTACTGTTTATGTAAGCAGACAGTTTTATTGTTCATGATGATATATTTTTATCTT
GTGCAATGTAACATCAGAGATTTTGAGACACGGGCCAGAGCTGCA
